Addgene plasmid #212642: pLV_CMV_FLAG-VSVG
Purpose: Lentivirus vector to express FLAG-VSVG
Depositing lab: Paul Blainey. Depositing organization: Broad Institute. Publication: Live-cell transcriptomics with engineered virus-like particles. Najia MA, Le A, Borrajo J, Pruett L, Tsai F, Ogi R, Huang JY, Griffith LG, Daley GQ, Blainey PC. Cell. 2026 Sep 1:S0092-8674(26)00932-3. doi: 10.1016/j.cell.2026.08.005. PubMed 42679822.
Backbone
  Vector backbone: pLenti
  Vector type: Mammalian Expression, Lentiviral
  Selectable markers: Puromycin ; mCherry
Growth in bacteria
  Bacterial resistance: Ampicillin, 100 μg/mL
  Growth temperature: 30°C
  Growth strain: NEB Stable
  Copy number: High Copy
Gene/Insert
  Gene/Insert name: VSVG
  Species: Synthetic
  Promoter: CMV
  Tag / fusion protein: FLAG (N terminal on insert)
  Cloning method: Gibson Cloning
  Sequencing primers: 5′ CGCAAATGGGCGGTAGGCGTG
Terms and licenses: Academic/Nonprofit Terms; Industry Terms: Not Available to Industry
Depositor comments: Please visit https://doi.org/10.1101/2024.10.01.616098 for bioRxiv preprint.
How to cite: pLV_CMV_FLAG-VSVG was a gift from Paul Blainey (Addgene plasmid # 212642 ; http://n2t.net/addgene:212642 ; RRID:Addgene_212642)
