[The description below was written by a language model from this plasmid's Addgene catalogue record and pLannotate feature annotations shown in this document.]
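Description:
pLV_CMV_FLAG-VSVG is a lentiviral transfer plasmid of about 10.5 kb, built on a pLenti backbone, for expressing a FLAG-tagged vesicular stomatitis virus G glycoprotein in mammalian cells. It is propagated in E. coli through a high-copy ColE1/pUC-type origin with ampicillin selection (AmpR under its own promoter). An f1 origin and remnants of lac regulatory sequence are also present in the backbone.

The viral portion has the layout of a third-generation vector. A CMV enhancer/promoter fused to a truncated HIV-1 5' LTR drives genomic RNA production in packaging cells. It is followed by the Ψ packaging signal with a gag fragment, the Rev response element for Rev-dependent nuclear export, and the cPPT/CTS. An internal CMV enhancer/promoter then drives the payload. The feature table shows a short N-terminal VSV-G segment, a FLAG-type epitope and then the remainder of the VSV-G (Indiana strain) coding sequence. This suggests the tag sits just after the leader region, so that it would end up near the N terminus of the processed glycoprotein, although the record simply lists it as an N-terminal tag.

Downstream on the same strand are mCherry and a puromycin N-acetyltransferase gene, which provide the fluorescent and drug-selection markers listed for transduced cells. No separate promoter, IRES or 2A element is annotated between these reading frames, so the record does not state how they are linked. A WPRE enhances transcript expression, and a truncated 3' LTR and bGH polyadenylation signal close the cassette.

The stated purpose is lentiviral expression of FLAG-VSVG. The plasmid was deposited in connection with work on live-cell transcriptomics using engineered virus-like particles.
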