Features (pLannotate 1.2.2; 32 found; start..end, strand, type, name):
    450..1310    -  CDS            AmpR: β-lactamase; bla; confers resistance to ampicillin, carbenicillin, and related antibiotics
   1311..1415    -  promoter       AmpR promoter: bla
   1474..1526    -  misc_feature   bom (fragment): basis of mobility region from pBR322
   1681..2060    +  enhancer       CMV enhancer: human cytomegalovirus immediate early enhancer
   2061..2260    +  promoter       CMV promoter: human cytomegalovirus (CMV) immediate early promoter
   2278..2458    +  LTR            5' LTR (truncated): truncated 5' long terminal repeat (LTR) from HIV-1
   2505..2630    +  misc_feature   HIV-1 Ψ: packaging signal of human immunodeficiency virus type 1
   2614..2977    +  CDS            HIV-1 gag (fragment): gag protein from human immunodeficiency virus 1; gag
   3123..3356    +  misc_feature   RRE: The Rev response element (RRE) of HIV-1 allows for Rev-dependent mRNA export from the nucleus to the cytoplasm.
   3733..3833    +  CDS            Rev (fragment): human immunodeficiency virus 1 (HIV-1) Rev protein; rev; enhances nuclear export of unspliced and incompletely spliced viral mRNAs
   3883..4000    +  misc_feature   cPPT/CTS: central polypurine tract and central termination sequence of HIV-1
   4110..4413    +  enhancer       CMV enhancer: human cytomegalovirus immediate early enhancer
   4414..4617    +  promoter       CMV promoter: human cytomegalovirus (CMV) immediate early promoter
   4613..4646    +  LTR            5' LTR (truncated) (fragment): truncated 5' long terminal repeat (LTR) from HIV-1
   4662..4680    +  promoter       T7 promoter: promoter for bacteriophage T7 RNA polymerase
   4705..4773    +  CDS            VSV-G (fragment): vesicular stomatitis virus G glycoprotein Indiana strain
   4780..4806    +  CDS            3xFLAG (fragment): three tandem FLAG® epitope tags
   4821..6285    +  CDS            VSV-G (fragment): vesicular stomatitis virus G glycoprotein Indiana strain
   6358..7065    +  CDS            mCherry: mCherry is a basic (constitutively fluorescent) red fluorescent protein published in 2004, derived from Discosoma sp.. It is reported to be a very rapidly-maturing monomer with low acid sensitivity.
   7132..7729    +  CDS            PuroR (fragment): puromycin N-acetyltransferase; pac from Streptomyces; confers resistance to puromycin
   7732..7753    +  misc_feature   MCS (fragment): pBluescript multiple cloning site
   7756..8344    +  misc_feature   WPRE: woodchuck hepatitis virus posttranscriptional regulatory element
   8281..8862    +  CDS            nef (fragment): NEF_HV1H2 - Experimental evidence at protein level: Swiss-Prot protein existence level 1. Extracellular Nef protein targets CD4(+) T-lymphocytes for apoptosis by interacting with CXCR4 surface receptors. From Human immunodeficiency virus type 1 group M subtype B (isolate HXB2) (HIV-1).
   8869..9049    +  LTR            5' LTR (truncated): truncated 5' long terminal repeat (LTR) from HIV-1
   9081..9305    +  polyA_signal   bGH poly(A) signal: bovine growth hormone polyadenylation signal
   9309..9330    +  promoter       SV40 promoter (fragment): SV40 enhancer and early promoter
   9351..9779    +  rep_origin     f1 ori (sequence partly withheld): f1 bacteriophage origin of replication; arrow indicates direction of (+) strand synthesis
   9829..9845    -  protein_bind   lac operator: The lac repressor binds to the lac operator to inhibit transcription in E. coli. This inhibition can be relieved by adding lactose or isopropyl-β-D-thiogalactopyranoside (IPTG). lac repressor encoded by lacI
   9853..9883    -  promoter       lac promoter: promoter for the E. coli lac operon
   9898..9919    -  protein_bind   CAP binding site: CAP binding activates transcription in the presence of cAMP. E. coli catabolite activator protein
   9932..10024   -  CDS            lacI (fragment): lac repressor; lacI; The lac repressor binds to the lac operator to inhibit transcription in E. coli. This inhibition can be relieved by adding lactose or isopropyl-β-D-thiogalactopyranoside (IPTG).
  10207..279     -  rep_origin     ori (across the origin): high-copy-number ColE1/pMB1/pBR322/pUC origin of replication
>Addgene plasmid #212642 | pLV_CMV_FLAG-VSVG | addgene full sequence | sequence record 420032 | Addgene NGS Result
GAGTCCAACCCGGTAAGACACGACTTATCGCCACTGGCAGCAGCCACTGGTAACAGGATTAGCAGAGCGA
GGTATGTAGGCGGTGCTACAGAGTTCTTGAAGTGGTGGCCTAACTACGGCTACACTAGAAGAACAGTATT
TGGTATCTGCGCTCTGCTGAAGCCAGTTACCTTCGGAAAAAGAGTTGGTAGCTCTTGATCCGGCAAACAA
ACCACCGCTGGTAGCGGTGGTTTTTTTGTTTGCAAGCAGCAGATTACGCGCAGAAAAAAAGGATCTCAAG
AAGATCCTTTGATCTTTTCTACGGGGTCTGACGCTCAGTGGAACGAAAACTCACGTTAAGGGATTTTGGT
CATGAGATTATCAAAAAGGATCTTCACCTAGATCCTTTTAAATTAAAAATGAAGTTTTAAATCAATCTAA
AGTATATATGAGTAAACTTGGTCTGACAGTTACCAATGCTTAATCAGTGAGGCACCTATCTCAGCGATCT
GTCTATTTCGTTCATCCATAGTTGCCTGACTCCCCGTCGTGTAGATAACTACGATACGGGAGGGCTTACC
ATCTGGCCCCAGTGCTGCAATGATACCGCGAGACCCACGCTCACCGGCTCCAGATTTATCAGCAATAAAC
CAGCCAGCCGGAAGGGCCGAGCGCAGAAGTGGTCCTGCAACTTTATCCGCCTCCATCCAGTCTATTAATT
GTTGCCGGGAAGCTAGAGTAAGTAGTTCGCCAGTTAATAGTTTGCGCAACGTTGTTGCCATTGCTACAGG
CATCGTGGTGTCACGCTCGTCGTTTGGTATGGCTTCATTCAGCTCCGGTTCCCAACGATCAAGGCGAGTT
ACATGATCCCCCATGTTGTGCAAAAAAGCGGTTAGCTCCTTCGGTCCTCCGATCGTTGTCAGAAGTAAGT
TGGCCGCAGTGTTATCACTCATGGTTATGGCAGCACTGCATAATTCTCTTACTGTCATGCCATCCGTAAG
ATGCTTTTCTGTGACTGGTGAGTACTCAACCAAGTCATTCTGAGAATAGTGTATGCGGCGACCGAGTTGC
TCTTGCCCGGCGTCAATACGGGATAATACCGCGCCACATAGCAGAACTTTAAAAGTGCTCATCATTGGAA
AACGTTCTTCGGGGCGAAAACTCTCAAGGATCTTACCGCTGTTGAGATCCAGTTCGATGTAACCCACTCG
TGCACCCAACTGATCTTCAGCATCTTTTACTTTCACCAGCGTTTCTGGGTGAGCAAAAACAGGAAGGCAA
AATGCCGCAAAAAAGGGAATAAGGGCGACACGGAAATGTTGAATACTCATACTCTTCCTTTTTCAATATT
ATTGAAGCATTTATCAGGGTTATTGTCTCATGAGCGGATACATATTTGAATGTATTTAGAAAAATAAACA
AATAGGGGTTCCGCGCACATTTCCCCGAAAAGTGCCACCTGACGTCGACGGATCGGGAGATCTCCCGATC
CCCTATGGTGCACTCTCAGTACAATCTGCTCTGATGCCGCATAGTTAAGCCAGTATCTGCTCCCTGCTTG
TGTGTTGGAGGTCGCTGAGTAGTGCGCGAGCAAAATTTAAGCTACAACAAGGCAAGGCTTGACCGACAAT
TGCATGAAGAATCTGCTTAGGGTTAGGCGTTTTGCGCTGCTTCGCGATGTACGGGCCAGATATACGCGTT
GACATTGATTATTGACTAGTTATTAATAGTAATCAATTACGGGGTCATTAGTTCATAGCCCATATATGGA
GTTCCGCGTTACATAACTTACGGTAAATGGCCCGCCTGGCTGACCGCCCAACGACCCCCGCCCATTGACG
TCAATAATGACGTATGTTCCCATAGTAACGCCAATAGGGACTTTCCATTGACGTCAATGGGTGGAGTATT
TACGGTAAACTGCCCACTTGGCAGTACATCAAGTGTATCATATGCCAAGTACGCCCCCTATTGACGTCAA
TGACGGTAAATGGCCCGCCTGGCATTATGCCCAGTACATGACCTTATGGGACTTTCCTACTTGGCAGTAC
ATCTACGTATTAGTCATCGCTATTACCATGGTGATGCGGTTTTGGCAGTACATCAATGGGCGTGGATAGC
GGTTTGACTCACGGGGATTTCCAAGTCTCCACCCCATTGACGTCAATGGGAGTTTGTTTTGGCACCAAAA
TCAACGGGACTTTCCAAAATGTCGTAACAACTCCGCCCCATTGACGCAAATGGGCGGTAGGCGTGTACGG
TGGGAGGTCTATATAAGCAGCGCGTTTTGCCTGTACTGGGTCTCTCTGGTTAGACCAGATCTGAGCCTGG
GAGCTCTCTGGCTAACTAGGGAACCCACTGCTTAAGCCTCAATAAAGCTTGCCTTGAGTGCTTCAAGTAG
TGTGTGCCCGTCTGTTGTGTGACTCTGGTAACTAGAGATCCCTCAGACCCTTTTAGTCAGTGTGGAAAAT
CTCTAGCAGTGGCGCCCGAACAGGGACTTGAAAGCGAAAGGGAAACCAGAGGAGCTCTCTCGACGCAGGA
CTCGGCTTGCTGAAGCGCGCACGGCAAGAGGCGAGGGGCGGCGACTGGTGAGTACGCCAAAAATTTTGAC
TAGCGGAGGCTAGAAGGAGAGAGATGGGTGCGAGAGCGTCAGTATTAAGCGGGGGAGAATTAGATCGCGA
TGGGAAAAAATTCGGTTAAGGCCAGGGGGAAAGAAAAAATATAAATTAAAACATATAGTATGGGCAAGCA
GGGAGCTAGAACGATTCGCAGTTAATCCTGGCCTGTTAGAAACATCAGAAGGCTGTAGACAAATACTGGG
ACAGCTACAACCATCCCTTCAGACAGGATCAGAAGAACTTAGATCATTATATAATACAGTAGCAACCCTC
TATTGTGTGCATCAAAGGATAGAGATAAAAGACACCAAGGAAGCTTTAGACAAGATAGAGGAAGAGCAAA
ACAAAAGTAAGACCACCGCACAGCAAGCGGCCGCTGATCTTCAGACCTGGAGGAGGAGATATGAGGGACA
ATTGGAGAAGTGAATTATATAAATATAAAGTAGTAAAAATTGAACCATTAGGAGTAGCACCCACCAAGGC
AAAGAGAAGAGTGGTGCAGAGAGAAAAAAGAGCAGTGGGAATAGGAGCTTTGTTCCTTGGGTTCTTGGGA
GCAGCAGGAAGCACTATGGGCGCAGCGTCAATGACGCTGACGGTACAGGCCAGACAATTATTGTCTGGTA
TAGTGCAGCAGCAGAACAATTTGCTGAGGGCTATTGAGGCGCAACAGCATCTGTTGCAACTCACAGTCTG
GGGCATCAAGCAGCTCCAGGCAAGAATCCTGGCTGTGGAAAGATACCTAAAGGATCAACAGCTCCTGGGG
ATTTGGGGTTGCTCTGGAAAACTCATTTGCACCACTGCTGTGCCTTGGAATGCTAGTTGGAGTAATAAAT
CTCTGGAACAGATTTGGAATCACACGACCTGGATGGAGTGGGACAGAGAAATTAACAATTACACAAGCTT
AATACACTCCTTAATTGAAGAATCGCAAAACCAGCAAGAAAAGAATGAACAAGAATTATTGGAATTAGAT
AAATGGGCAAGTTTGTGGAATTGGTTTAACATAACAAATTGGCTGTGGTATATAAAATTATTCATAATGA
TAGTAGGAGGCTTGGTAGGTTTAAGAATAGTTTTTGCTGTACTTTCTATAGTGAATAGAGTTAGGCAGGG
ATATTCACCATTATCGTTTCAGACCCACCTCCCAACCCCGAGGGGACCCGACAGGCCCGAAGGAATAGAA
GAAGAAGGTGGAGAGAGAGACAGAGACAGATCCATTCGATTAGTGAACGGATCGGCACTGCGTGCGCCAA
TTCTGCAGACAAATGGCAGTATTCATCCACAATTTTAAAAGAAAAGGGGGGATTGGGGGGTACAGTGCAG
GGGAAAGAATAGTAGACATAATAGCAACAGACATACAAACTAAAGAATTACAAAAACAAATTACAAAAAT
TCAAAATTTTCGGGTTTATTACAGGGACAGCAGAGATCCAGTTTACATTGATTATTGACTAGTTATTAAT
AGTAATCAATTACGGGGTCATTAGTTCATAGCCCATATATGGAGTTCCGCGTTACATAACTTACGGTAAA
TGGCCCGCCTGGCTGACCGCCCAACGACCCCCGCCCATTGACGTCAATAATGACGTATGTTCCCATAGTA
ACGCCAATAGGGACTTTCCATTGACGTCAATGGGTGGAGTATTTACGGTAAACTGCCCACTTGGCAGTAC
ATCAAGTGTATCATATGCCAAGTACGCCCCCTATTGACGTCAATGACGGTAAATGGCCCGCCTGGCATTA
TGCCCAGTACATGACCTTATGGGACTTTCCTACTTGGCAGTACATCTACGTATTAGTCATCGCTATTACC
ATGGTGATGCGGTTTTGGCAGTACATCAATGGGCGTGGATAGCGGTTTGACTCACGGGGATTTCCAAGTC
TCCACCCCATTGACGTCAATGGGAGTTTGTTTTGGCACCAAAATCAACGGGACTTTCCAAAATGTCGTAA
CAACTCCGCCCCATTGACGCAAATGGGCGGTAGGCGTGTACGGTGGGAGGTCTATATAAGCAGAGCTCTC
TGGCTAACTAGAGAACCCACTGCTTACTGGCTTATCGAAATTAATACGACTCACTATAGGGAGACCCAAG
CTGGCTAGCCCACCATGAAGTGCCTTTTGTACTTAGCCTTTTTATTCATTGGGGTGAATTGCAAGTTCAC
CATAGTTTTTCCATCCGGAGGAGATTACAAGGATGACGACGATAAGGGCGGAAGCTTGGGACACAACCAA
AAAGGAAACTGGAAAAATGTTCCTTCTAATTACCATTATTGCCCGTCAAGCTCAGATTTAAATTGGCATA
ATGACTTAATAGGCACAGCCTTACAAGTCAAAATGCCCAAGAGTCACAAGGCTATTCAAGCAGACGGTTG
GATGTGTCATGCTTCCAAATGGGTCACTACTTGTGATTTCCGCTGGTATGGACCGAAGTATATAACACAT
TCCATCCGATCCTTCACTCCATCTGTAGAACAATGCAAGGAAAGCATTGAACAAACGAAACAAGGAACTT
GGCTGAATCCAGGCTTCCCTCCTCAAAGTTGTGGATATGCAACTGTGACGGATGCCGAAGCAGTGATTGT
CCAGGTGACTCCTCACCATGTGCTGGTTGATGAATACACAGGAGAATGGGTTGATTCACAGTTCATCAAC
GGAAAATGCAGCAATTACATATGCCCCACTGTCCATAACTCTACAACCTGGCATTCTGACTATAAGGTCA
AAGGGCTATGTGATTCTAACCTCATTTCCATGGACATCACCTTCTTCTCAGAGGACGGAGAGCTATCATC
CCTGGGAAAGGAGGGCACAGGGTTCAGAAGTAACTACTTTGCTTATGAAACTGGAGGCAAGGCCTGCAAA
ATGCAATACTGCAAGCATTGGGGAGTCAGACTCCCATCAGGTGTCTGGTTCGAGATGGCTGATAAGGATC
TCTTTGCTGCAGCCAGATTCCCTGAATGCCCAGAAGGGTCAAGTATCTCTGCTCCATCTCAGACCTCAGT
GGATGTAAGTCTAATTCAGGACGTTGAGAGGATCTTGGATTATTCCCTCTGCCAAGAAACCTGGAGCAAA
ATCAGAGCGGGTCTTCCAATCTCTCCAGTGGATCTCAGCTATCTTGCTCCTAAAAACCCAGGAACCGGTC
CTGCTTTCACCATAATCAATGGTACCCTAAAATACTTTGAGACCAGATACATCAGAGTCGATATTGCTGC
TCCAATCCTCTCAAGAATGGTCGGAATGATCAGTGGAACTACCACAGAAAGGGAACTGTGGGATGACTGG
GCACCATATGAAGACGTGGAAATTGGACCCAATGGAGTTCTGAGGACCAGTTCAGGATATAAGTTTCCTT
TATACATGATTGGACATGGTATGTTGGACTCCGATCTTCATCTTAGCTCAAAGGCTCAGGTGTTCGAACA
TCCTCACATTCAAGACGCTGCTTCGCAACTTCCTGATGATGAGAGTTTATTTTTTGGTGATACTGGGCTA
TCCAAAAATCCAATCGAGCTTGTAGAAGGTTGGTTCAGTAGTTGGAAAAGCTCTATTGCCTCTTTTTTCT
TTATCATAGGGTTAATCATTGGACTATTCTTGGTTCTCCGAGTTGGTATCCATCTTTGCATTAAATTAAA
GCACACCAAGAAAAGACAGATTTATACAGACATAGAGATGAACCGACTTGGAAAGGAATTCGGATCCGGC
GCAACAAACTTCTCTCTGCTGAAACAAGCCGGAGATGTCGAAGAGAATCCTGGACCGATGGTGTCCAAGG
GCGAGGAAGATAACATGGCCATCATCAAGGAGTTCATGAGGTTTAAGGTCCACATGGAGGGTTCAGTCAA
TGGCCACGAGTTCGAGATTGAAGGCGAGGGCGAGGGCCGCCCCTACGAAGGGACACAGACGGCGAAATTG
AAGGTGACCAAAGGCGGGCCATTGCCCTTCGCATGGGACATCTTGTCCCCTCAGTTTATGTATGGCAGCA
AGGCCTATGTTAAGCACCCCGCTGATATCCCGGACTACTTGAAGCTGTCCTTTCCAGAGGGGTTTAAATG
GGAGCGCGTTATGAATTTCGAAGACGGAGGAGTGGTTACGGTGACGCAGGACTCATCCCTGCAGGACGGA
GAATTTATATATAAGGTTAAGTTGAGAGGCACAAACTTCCCAAGCGACGGCCCTGTGATGCAGAAGAAAA
CAATGGGGTGGGAAGCTTCCAGCGAGCGCATGTACCCCGAAGATGGCGCCCTCAAGGGCGAGATAAAGCA
AAGGCTGAAACTTAAGGACGGCGGTCATTACGACGCGGAGGTCAAGACAACTTACAAGGCTAAAAAACCC
GTTCAGTTGCCTGGGGCTTACAATGTTAATATCAAACTTGACATCACAAGCCACAATGAAGACTATACGA
TCGTGGAGCAGTATGAACGAGCGGAAGGCAGGCACTCAACGGGGGGGATGGACGAGCTTTACAAGGGATC
CGGCGCAACAAACTTCTCTCTGCTCAAACAAGCCGGCGACGTCGAAGAGAATCCTGGGCCGATGACCGAG
TACAAGCCCACGGTGCGCCTCGCCACCCGCGACGACGTCCCCAGGGCCGTACGCACCCTCGCCGCCGCGT
TCGCCGACTACCCCGCCACGCGCCACACCGTCGATCCGGACCGCCACATCGAGCGGGTCACCGAGCTGCA
AGAACTCTTCCTCACGCGCGTCGGGCTCGACATCGGCAAGGTGTGGGTCGCGGACGACGGCGCCGCGGTG
GCGGTCTGGACCACGCCGGAGAGCGTCGAAGCGGGGGCGGTGTTCGCCGAGATCGGCCCGCGCATGGCCG
AGTTGAGCGGTTCCCGGCTGGCCGCGCAGCAACAGATGGAAGGCCTCCTGGCGCCGCACCGGCCCAAGGA
GCCCGCGTGGTTCCTGGCCACCGTCGGCGTCTCGCCCGACCACCAGGGCAAGGGTCTGGGCAGCGCCGTC
GTGCTCCCCGGAGTGGAGGCGGCCGAGCGCGCCGGGGTGCCCGCCTTCCTGGAGACCTCCGCGCCCCGCA
ACCTCCCCTTCTACGAGCGGCTCGGCTTCACCGTCACCGCCGACGTCGAGGTGCCCGAAGGACCGCGCAC
CTGGTGCATGACCCGCAAGCCCGGTGCCTAAGAATTCGATATCAAGCTTATCGGTAATCAACCTCTGGAT
TACAAAATTTGTGAAAGATTGACTGGTATTCTTAACTATGTTGCTCCTTTTACGCTATGTGGATACGCTG
CTTTAATGCCTTTGTATCATGCTATTGCTTCCCGTATGGCTTTCATTTTCTCCTCCTTGTATAAATCCTG
GTTGCTGTCTCTTTATGAGGAGTTGTGGCCCGTTGTCAGGCAACGTGGCGTGGTGTGCACTGTGTTTGCT
GACGCAACCCCCACTGGTTGGGGCATTGCCACCACCTGTCAGCTCCTTTCCGGGACTTTCGCTTTCCCCC
TCCCTATTGCCACGGCGGAACTCATCGCCGCCTGCCTTGCCCGCTGCTGGACAGGGGCTCGGCTGTTGGG
CACTGACAATTCCGTGGTGTTGTCGGGGAAATCATCGTCCTTTCCTTGGCTGCTCGCCTGTGTTGCCACC
TGGATTCTGCGCGGGACGTCCTTCTGCTACGTCCCTTCGGCCCTCAATCCAGCGGACCTTCCTTCCCGCG
GCCTGCTGCCGGCTCTGCGGCCTCTTCCGCGTCTTCGCCTTCGCCCTCAGACGAGTCGGATCTCCCTTTG
GGCCGCCTCCCCGCATCGATACCGTCGACCTCGAGACCTAGAAAAACATGGAGCAATCACAAGTAGCAAT
ACAGCAGCTACCAATGCTGATTGTGCCTGGCTAGAAGCACAAGAGGAGGAGGAGGTGGGTTTTCCAGTCA
CACCTCAGGTACCTTTAAGACCAATGACTTACAAGGCAGCTGTAGATCTTAGCCACTTTTTAAAAGAAAA
GGGGGGACTGGAAGGGCTAATTCACTCCCAACGAAGACAAGATATCCTTGATCTGTGGATCTACCACACA
CAAGGCTACTTCCCTGATTGGCAGAACTACACACCAGGGCCAGGGATCAGATATCCACTGACCTTTGGAT
GGTGCTACAAGCTAGTACCAGTTGAGCAAGAGAAGGTAGAAGAAGCCAATGAAGGAGAGAACACCCGCTT
GTTACACCCTGTGAGCCTGCATGGGATGGATGACCCGGAGAGAGAAGTATTAGAGTGGAGGTTTGACAGC
CGCCTAGCATTTCATCACATGGCCCGAGAGCTGCATCCGGACTGTACTGGGTCTCTCTGGTTAGACCAGA
TCTGAGCCTGGGAGCTCTCTGGCTAACTAGGGAACCCACTGCTTAAGCCTCAATAAAGCTTGCCTTGAGT
GCTTCAAGTAGTGTGTGCCCGTCTGTTGTGTGACTCTGGTAACTAGAGATCCCTCAGACCCTTTTAGTCA
GTGTGGAAAATCTCTAGCAGGGCCCGTTTAAACCCGCTGATCAGCCTCGACTGTGCCTTCTAGTTGCCAG
CCATCTGTTGTTTGCCCCTCCCCCGTGCCTTCCTTGACCCTGGAAGGTGCCACTCCCACTGTCCTTTCCT
AATAAAATGAGGAAATTGCATCGCATTGTCTGAGTAGGTGTCATTCTATTCTGGGGGGTGGGGTGGGGCA
GGACAGCAAGGGGGAGGATTGGGAAGACAATAGCAGGCATGCTGGGGATGCGGTGGGCTCTATGGCTTCT
GAGGCGGAAAGAACCAGCTGGGGCTCTAGGGGGTATCCCC
[124 nt withheld, positions 9351-9474]
C
[91 nt withheld, positions 9476-9566]
A
[49 nt withheld, positions 9568-9616]
CCTTTGACGTTGGAGTCCACGTTCTTT
[37 nt withheld, positions 9644-9680]
ACCCTATCTCGGTCTATTCTTTTGATTTATAAGGGATTTTGCCGATTTCGGCCTATTGGTTAAAAAATGA
GCTGATTTAACAAAAATTTAACGCGAATTAATTCTGTAGCTTGGCGTAATCATGGTCATAGCTGTTTCCT
GTGTGAAATTGTTATCCGCTCACAATTCCACACAACATACGAGCCGGAAGCATAAAGTGTAAAGCCTGGG
GTGCCTAATGAGTGAGCTAACTCACATTAATTGCGTTGCGCTCACTGCCCGCTTTCCAGTCGGGAAACCT
GTCGTGTCAGCTGCATTAATGAATCGGCCAACGCGCGGGGAGAGGCGGTTTGCGTATTGGGCGCTCTTCC
GCTTCCTCGCTCACTGACTCGCTGCGCTCGGTCGTTCGGCTGCGGCGAGCGGTATCAGCTCACTCAAAGG
CGGTAATACGGTTATCCACAGAATCAGGGGATAACGCAGGAAAGAACATGTGAGCAAAAGGCCAGCAAAA
GGCCAGGAACCGTAAAAAGGCCGCGTTGCTGGCGTTTTTCCATAGGCTCCGCCCCCCTGACGAGCATCAC
AAAAATCGACGCTCAAGTCAGAGGTGGCGAAACCCGACAGGACTATAAAGATACCAGGCGTTTCCCCCTG
GAAGCTCCCTCGTGCGCTCTCCTGTTCCGACCCTGCCGCTTACCGGATACCTGTCCGCCTTTCTCCCTTC
GGGAAGCGTGGCGCTTTCTCATAGCTCACGCTGTAGGTATCTCAGTTCGGTGTAGGTCGTTCGCTCCAAG
CTGGGCTGTGTGCACGAACCCCCCGTTCAGCCCGACCGCTGCGCCTTATCCGGTAACTATCGTCTT
